>Addgene plasmid #123399 | TRAV26-2 | addgene full sequence | sequence record 243830 | Addgene NGS Result
TCGCGCGTTTCGGTGATGACGGTGAAAACCTCTGACACATGCAGCTCCCGGAGACGGTCACAGCTTGTCT
GTAAGCGGATGCCGGGAGCAGACAAGCCCGTCAGGGCGCGTCAGCGGGTGTTGGCGGGTGTCGGGGCTGG
CTTAACTATGCGGCATCAGAGCAGATTGTACTGAGAGTGCACCATATGCGGTGTGAAATACCGCACAGAT
GCGTAAGGAGAAAATACCGCATCAGGCGCCATTCGCCATTCAGGCTGCGCAACTGTTGGGAAGGGCGATC
GGTGCGGGCCTCTTCGCTATTACGCCAGCTGGCGAAAGGGGGATGTGCTGCAAGGCGATTAAGTTGGGTA
ACGCCAGGGTTTTCCCAGTCACGACGTTGTAAAACGACGGCCAGAGAATTCGAGCTCGGTACCTCGCGAA
TACATCTAGATGGTCTCTACCTGAACAAGGTGTTCCCACCCGAGGTCGCTGTGTTTGAGCCATCAGAAGC
AGAGATCTCCCACACCCAAAAGGCCACACTGGTGTGCCTGGCCACAGGCTTCTTCCCCGACCACGTGGAG
CTGAGCTGGTGGGTGAATGGGAAGGAGGTGCACAGTGGGGTCAGCACGGACCCGCAGCCCCTCAAGGAGC
AGCCCGCCCTCAATGACTCCAGATACTGCCTGAGCAGCCGCCTGAGGGTTTCGGCCACCTTCTGGCAGAA
CCCCCGCAACCACTTCCGCTGTCAAGTCCAGTTCTACGGGCTCTCGGAGAATGACGAGTGGACCCAGGAT
AGGGCCAAACCCGTCACCCAGATCGTCAGCGCCGAGGCCTGGGGTAGAGCAGACTGTGGCTTTACCTCGG
TGTCCTACCAGCAAGGGGTCCTGTCTGCCACCATCCTCTATGAGATCCTGCTAGGGAAGGCCACCCTGTA
TGCTGTGCTGGTCAGCGCCCTTGTGTTGATGGCCATGGTCAAGAGAAAGGATTTCAGGAGGAGGAGGAGC
GGCAGTGGAGTGAAACAGACTTTGAATTTTGACCTTCTCAAGTTGGCGGGAGACGTGGAGTCCAACCCAG
GGCCCATGAAGTTGGTGACAAGCATTACTGTACTCCTATCTTTGGGTATTATGGGTGATGCTAAGACCAC
ACAGCCAAATTCAATGGAGAGTAACGAAGAAGAGCCTGTTCACTTGCCTTGTAACCACTCCACAATCAGT
GGAACTGATTACATACATTGGTATCGACAGCTTCCCTCCCAGGGTCCAGAGTACGTGATTCATGGTCTTA
CAAGCAATGTGAACAACAGAATGGCCTCTCTGGCAATCGCTGAAGACAGAAAGTCCAGTACCTTGATCCT
GCACCGTGCTACCTTGAGAGATGCTGCTGTGTACTGAGACCATCGGATCCCGGGCCCGTCGACTGCAGAG
GCCTGCATGCAAGCTTGGTGTAATCATGGTCATAGCTGTTTCCTGTGTGAAATTGTTATCCGCTCACAAT
TCCACACAACATACGAGCCGGAAGCATAAAGTGTAAAGCCTGGGGTGCCTAATGAGTGAGCTAACTCACA
TTAATTGCGTTGCGCTCACTGCCCGCTTTCCAGTCGGGAAACCTGTCGTGCCAGCTGCATTAATGAATCG
GCCAACGCGCGGGGAGAGGCGGTTTGCGTATTGGGCGCTCTTCCGCTTCCTCGCTCACTGACTCGCTGCG
CTCGGTCGTTCGGCTGCGGCGAGCGGTATCAGCTCACTCAAAGGCGGTAATACGGTTATCCACAGAATCA
GGGGATAACGCAGGAAAGAACATGTGAGCAAAAGGCCAGCAAAAGGCCAGGAACCGTAAAAAGGCCGCGT
TGCTGGCGTTTTTCCATAGGCTCCGCCCCCCTGACGAGCATCACAAAAATCGACGCTCAAGTCAGAGGTG
GCGAAACCCGACAGGACTATAAAGATACCAGGCGTTTCCCCCTGGAAGCTCCCTCGTGCGCTCTCCTGTT
CCGACCCTGCCGCTTACCGGATACCTGTCCGCCTTTCTCCCTTCGGGAAGCGTGGCGCTTTCTCATAGCT
CACGCTGTAGGTATCTCAGTTCGGTGTAGGTCGTTCGCTCCAAGCTGGGCTGTGTGCACGAACCCCCCGT
TCAGCCCGACCGCTGCGCCTTATCCGGTAACTATCGTCTTGAGTCCAACCCGGTAAGACACGACTTATCG
CCACTGGCAGCAGCCACTGGTAACAGGATTAGCAGAGCGAGGTATGTAGGCGGTGCTACAGAGTTCTTGA
AGTGGTGGCCTAACTACGGCTACACTAGAAGAACAGTATTTGGTATCTGCGCTCTGCTGAAGCCAGTTAC
CTTCGGAAAAAGAGTTGGTAGCTCTTGATCCGGCAAACAAACCACCGCTGGTAGCGGTGGTTTTTTTGTT
TGCAAGCAGCAGATTACGCGCAGAAAAAAAGGATCTCAAGAAGATCCTTTGATCTTTTCTACGGGGTCTG
ACGCTCAGTGGAACGAAAACTCACGTTAAGGGATTTTGGTCATGAGATTATCAAAAAGGATCTTCACCTA
GATCCTTTTAAATTAAAAATGAAGTTTTAAATCAAGCCCAATCTGAATAATGTTACAACCAATTAACCAA
TTCTGATTAGAAAAACTCATCGAGCATCAAATGAAACTGCAATTTATTCATATCAGGATTATCAATACCA
TATTTTTGAAAAAGCCGTTTCTGTAATGAAGGAGAAAACTCACCGAGGCAGTTCCATAGGATGGCAAGAT
CCTGGTATCGGTCTGCGATTCCGACTCGTCCAACATCAATACAACCTATTAATTTCCCCTCGTCAAAAAT
AAGGTTATCAAGTGAGAAATCACCATGAGTGACGACTGAATCCGGTGAGAATGGCAAAAGTTTATGCATT
TCTTTCCAGACTTGTTCAACAGGCCAGCCATTACGCTCGTCATCAAAATCACTCGCATCAACCAAACCGT
TATTCATTCGTGATTGCGCCTGAGCGAGACGAAATACGCGATCGCTGTTAAAAGGACAATTACAAACAGG
AATCGAATGCAACCGGCGCAGGAACACTGCCAGCGCATCAACAATATTTTCACCTGAATCAGGATATTCT
TCTAATACCTGGAATGCTGTTTTTCCGGGGATCGCAGTGGTGAGTAACCATGCATCATCAGGAGTACGGA
TAAAATGCTTGATGGTCGGAAGAGGCATAAATTCCGTCAGCCAGTTTAGTCTGACCATCTCATCTGTAAC
ATCATTGGCAACGCTACCTTTGCCATGTTTCAGAAACAACTCTGGCGCATCGGGCTTCCCATACAAGCGA
TAGATTGTCGCACCTGATTGCCCGACATTATCGCGAGCCCATTTATACCCATATAAATCAGCATCCATGT
TGGAATTTAATCGCGGCCTCGACGTTTCCCGTTGAATATGGCTCATAACACCCCTTGTATTACTGTTTAT
GTAAGCAGACAGTTTTATTGTTCATGATGATATATTTTTATCTTGTGCAATGTAACATCAGAGATTTTGA
GACACGGGCCAGAGCTGCA
Features (pLannotate 1.2.2; 12 found; start..end, strand, type, name):
    137..236     +  misc_feature   bom (fragment): basis of mobility region from pBR322
    242..399     -  CDS            lacZα (fragment): LacZα fragment of β-galactosidase; lacZ fragment
    441..965     +  CDS            TRBC1: TRBC1_HUMAN - Experimental evidence at protein level: Swiss-Prot protein existence level 1. Constant region of T cell receptor (TR) beta chain (PubMed:24600447). Alpha-beta T cell receptors are antigen specific receptors which are essential to the immune response and are present on the cell surface of T lymphocytes. Recognize peptide-major histocompatibility (MH) (pMH) complexes that are displayed by antigen presenting cells (APC), a prerequisite for efficient T cell adaptive immunity against pathogens (PubMed:25493333). Binding of alpha-beta TR to pMH complex initiates TR-CD3 clustering on th
    990..1055    +  CDS            F2A: 2A peptide from foot-and-mouth disease virus polyprotein Eukaryotic ribosomes fail to insert a peptide bond between the Gly and Pro residues, yielding separate polypeptides.
   1056..1364    +  CDS            TRAV4 (fragment): TVA4_HUMAN - Experimental evidence at protein level: Swiss-Prot protein existence level 1. V region of the variable domain of T cell receptor (TR) alpha chain that participates in the antigen recognition (PubMed:24600447). Alpha-beta T cell receptors are antigen specific receptors which are essential to the immune response and are present on the cell surface of T lymphocytes. Recognize peptide-major histocompatibility (MH) (pMH) complexes that are displayed by antigen presenting cells (APC), a prerequisite for efficient T cell adaptive immunity against pathogens (PubMed:25493333). Binding of a
   1453..1469    -  protein_bind   lac operator: The lac repressor binds to the lac operator to inhibit transcription in E. coli. This inhibition can be relieved by adding lactose or isopropyl-β-D-thiogalactopyranoside (IPTG). lac repressor encoded by lacI
   1477..1507    -  promoter       lac promoter: promoter for the E. coli lac operon
   1522..1543    -  protein_bind   CAP binding site: CAP binding activates transcription in the presence of cAMP. E. coli catabolite activator protein
   1556..1648    -  CDS            lacI (fragment): lac repressor; lacI; The lac repressor binds to the lac operator to inhibit transcription in E. coli. This inhibition can be relieved by adding lactose or isopropyl-β-D-thiogalactopyranoside (IPTG).
   1831..2419    -  rep_origin     ori: high-copy-number ColE1/pMB1/pBR322/pUC origin of replication
   2597..3406    -  CDS            KanR: aminoglycoside phosphotransferase; aph(3')-Ia; confers resistance to kanamycin in bacteria or G418 (Geneticin®) in eukaryotes
   3513..35      +  CDS            rop (fragment) (across the origin): Rop protein, which maintains plasmids at low copy number; rop
