[The description below was written by a language model from this plasmid's Addgene catalogue record and pLannotate feature annotations shown in this document.]
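Description:
TRAV26-2 is a small (about 3.5 kb) bacterial cloning plasmid built on the pUC57-kanamycin backbone, serving as one component of a modular library for assembling human T-cell receptor (TCR) expression constructs. It replicates in E. coli at high copy from a ColE1/pUC-type origin and is selected with kanamycin through the aph(3')-Ia (KanR) gene. Remnants of the pUC cloning region surround the insert, including a lacZα fragment, the lac promoter, lac operator and CAP binding site, along with short fragments of lacI, rop and the pBR322 bom region. Although catalogued as a bacterial expression vector, nothing in the record suggests the insert is meant to be expressed in bacteria. The lac promoter lies downstream of the insert and on the opposite strand, so the plasmid looks like a storage and donor vector.

The annotated insert is more than the alpha variable segment alone. It runs from a TCR beta chain constant region (TRBC1), through an F2A ribosomal-skipping peptide from foot-and-mouth disease virus, directly into a TCR alpha V region. The annotation tool labels this last part as a TRAV4 fragment. That may reflect an older alias of TRAV26-2 (TCRAV4S1) or simply homology-based matching, while the catalogue identifies it as wild-type human TRAV26-2. This arrangement supplies the central portion of a bicistronic beta-2A-alpha TCR cassette, in which a single transcript would yield separate beta and alpha chains. The depositor notes Golden Gate cloning, which suggests the fragment is joined with other pieces to build a complete receptor, but the record does not list those partner fragments or the destination vector. The stated purpose is TCR construction, in the context of a system for probing TCR specificity and functional avidity to neoantigens.
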