Addgene plasmid #123399: TRAV26-2
Purpose: construction of TCR
Depositing lab: Catherine Wu. Depositing organization: Dana-Farber Cancer Institute. Publication: A cloning and expression system to probe T-cell receptor specificity and assess functional avidity to neoantigens. Hu Z, Anandappa AJ, Sun J, Kim J, Leet DE, Bozym DJ, Chen C, Williams L, Shukla SA, Zhang W, Tabbaa D, Steelman S, Olive O, Livak KJ, Kishi H, Muraguchi A, Guleria I, Stevens J, Lane WJ, Burkhardt UE, Fritsch EF, Neuberg D, Ott PA, Keskin DB, Hacohen N, Wu CJ. Blood. 2018 Nov 1;132(18):1911-1921. doi: 10.1182/blood-2018-04-843763. Epub 2018 Aug 27. PubMed 30150207.
Backbone
  Vector backbone: pUC57-kanamycin
  Vector type: Bacterial Expression
Growth in bacteria
  Bacterial resistance: Kanamycin, 50 μg/mL
  Growth temperature: 37°C
  Growth strain: DH5alpha
  Copy number: High Copy
Gene/Insert
  Gene/Insert name: TRAV26-2
  Species: H. sapiens (human)
  Mutation: WT
  Entrez Gene: TRAV26-2 (a.k.a. TCRAV26S2, TCRAV4S1, TRAV262)
  Cloning method: Unknown
Terms and licenses: Academic/Nonprofit Terms; Industry Terms: Not Available to Industry
Depositor comments: Cloning Method: Golden Gate.
How to cite: TRAV26-2 was a gift from Catherine Wu (Addgene plasmid # 123399 ; http://n2t.net/addgene:123399 ; RRID:Addgene_123399)
